Addgene plasmid #212776: pHyg-His6
Purpose: (Empty Backbone) C-terminal PCR-based tagging with His6 in budding yeast with HygR selection
Depositing lab: Helle Ulrich. Depositing organization: Institut fuer Molekulare Biologie (IMB Mainz). Publication: Ubiquiton-An inducible, linkage-specific polyubiquitylation tool. Renz C, Asimaki E, Meister C, Albanese V, Petriukov K, Krapoth NC, Wegmann S, Wollscheid HP, Wong RP, Fulzele A, Chen JX, Leon S, Ulrich HD. Mol Cell. 2024 Jan 18;84(2):386-400.e11. doi: 10.1016/j.molcel.2023.11.016. Epub 2023 Dec 15. PubMed 38103558.
Backbone
  Vector backbone: pYM
  Vector type: PCR-based tagging
  Selectable markers: Hygromycin
Growth in bacteria
  Bacterial resistance: Ampicillin, 100 μg/mL
  Growth temperature: 37°C
  Growth strain: Top10
  Copy number: High Copy
Gene/Insert
  Gene/Insert name: None
Terms and licenses: Academic/Nonprofit Terms; Industry Terms: Not Available to Industry
Depositor comments: pHU5273
How to cite: pHyg-His6 was a gift from Helle Ulrich (Addgene plasmid # 212776 ; http://n2t.net/addgene:212776 ; RRID:Addgene_212776)
