[The description below was written by a language model from this plasmid's Addgene catalogue record and pLannotate feature annotations shown in this document.]
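Description:
pHyg-His6 is an empty-backbone template plasmid of the pYM family, designed for PCR-based C-terminal epitope tagging of chromosomal genes in budding yeast. It is not meant to be maintained in yeast: the feature table shows no yeast origin or centromere. Instead, the tagging module is amplified with primers carrying homology arms to the target locus, and the resulting linear product is integrated by homologous recombination so that the tag is fused in frame to the end of the chosen open reading frame. In E. coli the 4.2 kb plasmid replicates from a high-copy ColE1/pUC-type origin and is selected with ampicillin through the β-lactamase gene and its native promoter.

The amplifiable cassette begins with a short histidine tag. It is annotated as a fragment of a 9xHis feature, and its length matches the six-histidine tag named in the catalogue entry. Next comes an hphMX6-type marker (annotated as a fragment) that confers hygromycin resistance for selecting yeast integrants. A CYC1 transcription terminator is annotated downstream of the marker; the record does not spell out which transcript it serves, nor does the table separately annotate a terminator directly after the tag. SP6 and T7 promoters flank the cassette region as backbone remnants, and the small lacI, rop and bom fragments are likewise vestigial vector sequence with no evident function.

No insert is present. The plasmid was deposited with work describing an inducible, linkage-specific polyubiquitylation tool. Its stated use is to add a His6 tag to endogenous yeast proteins, which generally allows metal-affinity purification or detection of proteins expressed from their native loci.
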