Features (pLannotate 1.2.2; 11 found; start..end, strand, type, name):
     48..66      +  CDS            9xHis (fragment): 9xHis affinity tag
    122..1496    +  gene           hphMX6 (fragment): yeast selectable marker conferring hygromycin resistance
   1548..1737    +  terminator     CYC1 terminator: S. cerevisiae CYC1; transcription terminator for CYC1
   1812..1830    -  promoter       T7 promoter: promoter for bacteriophage T7 RNA polymerase
   1852..1905    -  CDS            lacI (fragment): lac repressor; lacI; The lac repressor binds to the lac operator to inhibit transcription in E. coli. This inhibition can be relieved by adding lactose or isopropyl-β-D-thiogalactopyranoside (IPTG).
   2088..2676    -  rep_origin     ori: high-copy-number ColE1/pMB1/pBR322/pUC origin of replication
   2847..3707    -  CDS            AmpR: β-lactamase; bla; confers resistance to ampicillin, carbenicillin, and related antibiotics
   3708..3812    -  promoter       AmpR promoter: bla
   3907..3942    +  CDS            rop (fragment): Rop protein, which maintains plasmids at low copy number; rop
   4044..4095    +  misc_feature   bom (fragment): basis of mobility region from pBR322
   4158..2       +  promoter       SP6 promoter (across the origin): promoter for bacteriophage SP6 RNA polymerase
>Addgene plasmid #212776 | pHyg-His6 | addgene full sequence | sequence record 420588 | Addgene NGS Result
GAACGCGGCCGCCAGCTGAAGCTTCGTACGCTGCAGGTCGACGGATCCCACCACCACCACCACCACTAAG
CGCGCCAGATCTGTTTAGCTTGCCTCGTCCCCGCCGGGTCACCCGGCCAGCGACATGGAGGCCCAGAATA
CCCTCCTTGACAGTCTTGACGTGCGCAGCTCAGGGGCATGATGTGACTGTCGCCCGTACATTTAGCCCAT
ACATCCCCATGTATAATCATTTGCATCCATACATTTTGATGGCCGCACGGCGCGAAGCAAAAATTACGGC
TCCTCGCTGCGGACCTGCGAGCAGGGAAACGCTCCCCTCACAGACGCGTTGAATTGTCCCCACGCCGCGC
CCCTGTAGAGAAATATAAAAGGTTAGGATTTGCCACTGAGGTTCTTCTTTCATATACTTCCTTTTAAAAT
CTTGCTAGGATACAGTTCTCACATCACATCCGAACATAAACAACCATGGGTAAAAAGCCTGAACTCACCG
CGACGTCTGTCGAGAAGTTTCTGATCGAAAAGTTCGACAGCGTCTCCGACCTGATGCAGCTCTCGGAGGG
CGAAGAATCTCGTGCTTTCAGCTTCGATGTAGGAGGGCGTGGATATGTCCTGCGGGTAAATAGCTGCGCC
GATGGTTTCTACAAAGATCGTTATGTTTATCGGCACTTTGCATCGGCCGCGCTCCCGATTCCGGAAGTGC
TTGACATTGGGGAATTCAGCGAGAGCCTGACCTATTGCATCTCCCGCCGTGCACAGGGTGTCACGTTGCA
AGACCTGCCTGAAACCGAACTGCCCGCTGTTCTGCAGCCGGTCGCGGAGGCCATGGATGCGATCGCTGCG
GCCGATCTTAGCCAGACGAGCGGGTTCGGCCCATTCGGACCGCAAGGAATCGGTCAATACACTACATGGC
GTGATTTCATATGCGCGATTGCTGATCCCCATGTGTATCACTGGCAAACTGTGATGGACGACACCGTCAG
TGCGTCCGTCGCGCAGGCTCTCGATGAGCTGATGCTTTGGGCCGAGGACTGCCCCGAAGTCCGGCACCTC
GTGCACGCGGATTTCGGCTCCAACAATGTCCTGACGGACAATGGCCGCATAACAGCGGTCATTGACTGGA
GCGAGGCGATGTTCGGGGATTCCCAATACGAGGTCGCCAACATCTTCTTCTGGAGGCCGTGGTTGGCTTG
TATGGAGCAGCAGACGCGCTACTTCGAGCGGAGGCATCCGGAGCTTGCAGGATCGCCGCGGCTCCGGGCG
TATATGCTCCGCATTGGTCTTGACCAACTCTATCAGAGCTTGGTTGACGGCAATTTCGATGATGCAGCTT
GGGCGCAGGGTCGATGCGACGCAATCGTCCGATCCGGAGCCGGGACTGTCGGGCGTACACAAATCGCCCG
CAGAAGCGCGGCCGTCTGGACCGATGGCTGTGTAGAAGTACTCGCCGATAGTGGAAACCGACGCCCCAGC
ACTCGTCCGAGGGCAAAGGAATAATCTCGAGTCATGTAATTAGTTATGTCACGCTTACATTCACGCCCTC
CCCCCACATCCGCTCTAACCGAAAAGGAAGGAGTTAGACAACCTGAAGTCTAGGTCCCTATTTATTTTTT
TATAGTTATGTTAGTATTAAGAACGTTATTTATATTTCAAATTTTTCTTTTTTTTCTGTACAGACGCGTG
TACGCATGTAACATTATACTGAAAACCTTGCTTGAGAAGGTTTTGGGACGCTCGAAGGCTTTAACGAGCT
CGAATTCATCGATGATATCAGATCCACTAGTGGCCTATGCGGCCGCGGATCTGCCGGTCTCCCTATAGTG
AGTCGTATTAATTTCGATAAGCCAGGTTAACCTGCATTAATGAATCGGCCAACGCGCGGGGAGAGGCGGT
TTGCGTATTGGGCGCTCTTCCGCTTCCTCGCTCACTGACTCGCTGCGCTCGGTCGTTCGGCTGCGGCGAG
CGGTATCAGCTCACTCAAAGGCGGTAATACGGTTATCCACAGAATCAGGGGATAACGCAGGAAAGAACAT
GTGAGCAAAAGGCCAGCAAAAGGCCAGGAACCGTAAAAAGGCCGCGTTGCTGGCGTTTTTCCATAGGCTC
CGCCCCCCTGACGAGCATCACAAAAATCGACGCTCAAGTCAGAGGTGGCGAAACCCGACAGGACTATAAA
GATACCAGGCGTTTCCCCCTGGAAGCTCCCTCGTGCGCTCTCCTGTTCCGACCCTGCCGCTTACCGGATA
CCTGTCCGCCTTTCTCCCTTCGGGAAGCGTGGCGCTTTCTCATAGCTCACGCTGTAGGTATCTCAGTTCG
GTGTAGGTCGTTCGCTCCAAGCTGGGCTGTGTGCACGAACCCCCCGTTCAGCCCGACCGCTGCGCCTTAT
CCGGTAACTATCGTCTTGAGTCCAACCCGGTAAGACACGACTTATCGCCACTGGCAGCAGCCACTGGTAA
CAGGATTAGCAGAGCGAGGTATGTAGGCGGTGCTACAGAGTTCTTGAAGTGGTGGCCTAACTACGGCTAC
ACTAGAAGAACAGTATTTGGTATCTGCGCTCTGCTGAAGCCAGTTACCTTCGGAAAAAGAGTTGGTAGCT
CTTGATCCGGCAAACAAACCACCGCTGGTAGCGGTGGTTTTTTTGTTTGCAAGCAGCAGATTACGCGCAG
AAAAAAAGGATCTCAAGAAGATCCTTTGATCTTTTCTACGGGGTCTGACGCTCAGTGGAACGAAAACTCA
CGTTAAGGGATTTTGGTCATGAGATTATCAAAAAGGATCTTCACCTAGATCCTTTTAAATTAAAAATGAA
GTTTTAAATCAATCTAAAGTATATATGAGTAAACTTGGTCTGACAGTTACCAATGCTTAATCAGTGAGGC
ACCTATCTCAGCGATCTGTCTATTTCGTTCATCCATAGTTGCCTGACTCCCCGTCGTGTAGATAACTACG
ATACGGGAGGGCTTACCATCTGGCCCCAGTGCTGCAATGATACCGCGAGACCCACGCTCACCGGCTCCAG
ATTTATCAGCAATAAACCAGCCAGCCGGAAGGGCCGAGCGCAGAAGTGGTCCTGCAACTTTATCCGCCTC
CATCCAGTCTATTAATTGTTGCCGGGAAGCTAGAGTAAGTAGTTCGCCAGTTAATAGTTTGCGCAACGTT
GTTGCCATTGCTACAGGCATCGTGGTGTCACGCTCGTCGTTTGGTATGGCTTCATTCAGCTCCGGTTCCC
AACGATCAAGGCGAGTTACATGATCCCCCATGTTGTGCAAAAAAGCGGTTAGCTCCTTCGGTCCTCCGAT
CGTTGTCAGAAGTAAGTTGGCCGCAGTGTTATCACTCATGGTTATGGCAGCACTGCATAATTCTCTTACT
GTCATGCCATCCGTAAGATGCTTTTCTGTGACTGGTGAGTACTCAACCAAGTCATTCTGAGAATAGTGTA
TGCGGCGACCGAGTTGCTCTTGCCCGGCGTCAATACGGGATAATACCGCGCCACATAGCAGAACTTTAAA
AGTGCTCATCATTGGAAAACGTTCTTCGGGGCGAAAACTCTCAAGGATCTTACCGCTGTTGAGATCCAGT
TCGATGTAACCCACTCGTGCACCCAACTGATCTTCAGCATCTTTTACTTTCACCAGCGTTTCTGGGTGAG
CAAAAACAGGAAGGCAAAATGCCGCAAAAAAGGGAATAAGGGCGACACGGAAATGTTGAATACTCATACT
CTTCCTTTTTCAATATTATTGAAGCATTTATCAGGGTTATTGTCTCATGAGCGGATACATATTTGAATGT
ATTTAGAAAAATAAACAAATAGGGGTTCCGCGCACATTTCCCCGAAAAGTGCCACCTGACGTCTAAGAAA
CCATTATTATCATGACATTAACCTATAAAAATAGGCGTATCACGAGGCCCTTTCGTCTCGCGCGTTTCGG
TGATGACGGTGAAAACCTCTGACACATGCAGCTCCCGGAGACGGTCACAGCTTGTCTGTAAGCGGATGCC
GGGAGCAGACAAGCCCGTCAGGGCGCGTCAGCGGGTGTTGGCGGGTGTCGGGGCTGGCTTAACTATGCGG
CATCAGAGCAGATTGTACTGAGAGTGCACCATATGGACATATTGTCGTTAGAACGCGGCTACAATTAATA
CATAACCTTATGTATCATACACATACGATTTAGGTGACACTATA
